>Addgene plasmid #130953 | pcDNA4/TO-ORF66-2xStrep | addgene full sequence | sequence record 256908 | Addgene NGS Result
GACGGATCGGGAGATCTCCCGATCCCCTATGGTGCACTCTCAGTACAATCTGCTCTGATGCCGCATAGTT
AAGCCAGTATCTGCTCCCTGCTTGTGTGTTGGAGGTCGCTGAGTAGTGCGCGAGCAAAATTTAAGCTACA
ACAAGGCAAGGCTTGACCGACAATTGCATGAAGAATCTGCTTAGGGTTAGGCGTTTTGCGCTGCTTCGCG
ATGTACGGGCCAGATATACGCGTTGACATTGATTATTGACTAGTTATTAATAGTAATCAATTACGGGGTC
ATTAGTTCATAGCCCATATATGGAGTTCCGCGTTACATAACTTACGGTAAATGGCCCGCCTGGCTGACCG
CCCAACGACCCCCGCCCATTGACGTCAATAATGACGTATGTTCCCATAGTAACGCCAATAGGGACTTTCC
ATTGACGTCAATGGGTGGAGTATTTACGGTAAACTGCCCACTTGGCAGTACATCAAGTGTATCATATGCC
AAGTACGCCCCCTATTGACGTCAATGACGGTAAATGGCCCGCCTGGCATTATGCCCAGTACATGACCTTA
TGGGACTTTCCTACTTGGCAGTACATCTACGTATTAGTCATCGCTATTACCATGGTGATGCGGTTTTGGC
AGTACATCAATGGGCGTGGATAGCGGTTTGACTCACGGGGATTTCCAAGTCTCCACCCCATTGACGTCAA
TGGGAGTTTGTTTTGGCACCAAAATCAACGGGACTTTCCAAAATGTCGTAACAACTCCGCCCCATTGACG
CAAATGGGCGGTAGGCGTGTACGGTGGGAGGTCTATATAAGCAGAGCTCTCCCTATCAGTGATAGAGATC
TCCCTATCAGTGATAGAGATCGTCGACGAGCTCGTTTAGTGAACCGTCAGATCGCCTGGAGACGCCATCC
ACGCTGTTTTGACCTCCATAGAAGACACCGGGACCGATCCAGCCTCCGGACTCTAGCGTTTAAACTTAAG
CTTGGTACCGAGCTCGGATCATGGCCCTGGATCAGCGCTGGGATCGCTTTCTTGTGTCTTGGTTTGGTTT
GGATGAGGCCCAGCTGACGGCCCACCGCGTGTTCGAGGGCGAGAATGGCGTGCCAGTGGAGGAATATGTG
GCTTTTGTCATATTCGGGGAGCGGGGTTTCCAGGGAAACATGCCCTCCTGGGCCAGGCACCTGTTGGACC
GCCCGTCGCTGGCGCAGGCGATCGCCGTGTTGCGCGCTGGCTCAGACACCGTCGCCAAACAGGCGCAGAT
TTGTGCGGCGCAGCAGCTGCTTGGCGCCCACGTATGGGTTGTGGTGACGCTGTCCCGTGCCCAGGCCGCC
GACCATGCTAGGGCGATACCGCGCCACGTATGGGCAAAATACCTGTCGCTTCCATTTTCCAAGGCCTGTG
CCCAACTCTGCAAGCTGTTGGCGCTTTGCTCTCGCTTTCCGTTAGTGACCTGCTGTTCGAAGCCCCCACC
GTCGCTACCCTGGCTAAGGAAGAAGTGGCATGGGCCGTTGCCGCGTCGTCCCCTCCTGGAGGTGCCCTCG
CCCACCCGTCGCGGTGTGGCTGCGACCGGAGACGGTAACGGGCTCGGGATAGGGGCGGCAGATACCGGCC
TCCGGGAGGCCTTGGAGCGCGTCGCCCCTACGGTTCCCTGCGGTAACCCGTTCGACGCCATGCTTGGGTC
ACTGTGTTTTTTGAGCCTTATTAAGTCCCGCCACGTAGTGCTGCCCGCCTGCGAGCAGGAGGGACCTGGT
CTCGTGCGGAACCTTGGCAGGAGGCTTCTGGCATACAATGTTCTCTCCCCCTGCGTGTCCATACCCGTCA
TCTGTTCGCGCGTGGCCCGCGCGGCCCTTGCCAAGCGGGCGCGTTGCGCTCGGGCGGTTGTGTGCATGGA
GTGTGGACACTGTCTTAACTTTGGCAGGGGCAAGTTTCATACTGTCAATTTTCCTCCCACCAACGTGTTT
TTCAGCAGGGACAGGAAAGAGAAGCAGTTCACCATCTGTGCGACCACGGGGAGGATCTACTGTTCTTACT
GTGGCAGCGAACATATGAGGGTGTATCCCCTGTGCGATATTACCGGACGCGGGACCCTAGCACGCGTCGT
AATCAGGGCTGTCCTAGCTAACAACGCGGCCCTTGCCATTCGAGACCTAGATCAAACTGTCAGTTTTGTA
GTGCCTTGCCTTGGGACGCCCGACTGCGAGGCTGCCCTATTAAAGCACCGTGACGTGCGCGGACTGCTTC
AGCTCACCTCACAGCTGCTGGAGTTCTGTTGCGGGAAGTGTTCCTCCCTCGAGGGAGGCGGTGGATGGAG
CCACCCCCAGTTCGAGAAGGGCGGCGGCAGCGGCGGCGGCAGCGGCGGCGGCAGCTGGAGCCACCCCCAG
TTCGAGAAGGGGCCCGTTTAAACCCGCTGATCAGCCTCGACTGTGCCTTCTAGTTGCCAGCCATCTGTTG
TTTGCCCCTCCCCCGTGCCTTCCTTGACCCTGGAAGGTGCCACTCCCACTGTCCTTTCCTAATAAAATGA
GGAAATTGCATCGCATTGTCTGAGTAGGTGTCATTCTATTCTGGGGGGTGGGGTGGGGCAGGACAGCAAG
GGGGAGGATTGGGAAGACAATAGCAGGCATGCTGGGGATGCGGTGGGCTCTATGGCTTCTGAGGCGGAAA
GAACCAGCTGGGGCTCTAGGGGGTATCCCC
[124 nt withheld, positions 2691-2814]
C
[91 nt withheld, positions 2816-2906]
A
[49 nt withheld, positions 2908-2956]
CCTTTGACGTTGGAGTCCACGTTCTTT
[37 nt withheld, positions 2984-3020]
ACCCTATCTCGGTCTATTCTTTTGATTTATAAGGGATTTTGCCGATTTCGGCCTATTGGTTAAAAAATGA
GCTGATTTAACAAAAATTTAACGCGAATTAATTCTGTGGAATGTGTGTCAGTTAGGGTGTGGAAAGTCCC
CAGGCTCCCCAGCAGGCAGAAGTATGCAAAGCATGCATCTCAATTAGTCAGCAACCAGGTGTGGAAAGTC
CCCAGGCTCCCCAGCAGGCAGAAGTATGCAAAGCATGCATCTCAATTAGTCAGCAACCATAGTCCCGCCC
CTAACTCCGCCCATCCCGCCCCTAACTCCGCCCAGTTCCGCCCATTCTCCGCCCCATGGCTGACTAATTT
TTTTTATTTATGCAGAGGCCGAGGCCGCCTCTGCCTCTGAGCTATTCCAGAAGTAGTGAGGAGGCTTTTT
TGGAGGCCTAGGCTTTTGCAAAAAGCTCCCGGGAGCTTGTATATCCATTTTCGGATCTGATCAGCACGTG
TTGACAATTAATCATCGGCATAGTATATCGGCATAGTATAATACGACAAGGTGAGGAACTAAACCATGGC
CAAGTTGACCAGTGCCGTTCCGGTGCTCACCGCGCGCGACGTCGCCGGAGCGGTCGAGTTCTGGACCGAC
CGGCTCGGGTTCTCCCGGGACTTCGTGGAGGACGACTTCGCCGGTGTGGTCCGGGACGACGTGACCCTGT
TCATCAGCGCGGTCCAGGACCAGGTGGTGCCGGACAACACCCTGGCCTGGGTGTGGGTGCGCGGCCTGGA
CGAGCTGTACGCCGAGTGGTCGGAGGTCGTGTCCACGAACTTCCGGGACGCCTCCGGGCCGGCCATGACC
GAGATCGGCGAGCAGCCGTGGGGGCGGGAGTTCGCCCTGCGCGACCCGGCCGGCAACTGCGTGCACTTCG
TGGCCGAGGAGCAGGACTGACACGTGCTACGAGATTTCGATTCCACCGCCGCCTTCTATGAAAGGTTGGG
CTTCGGAATCGTTTTCCGGGACGCCGGCTGGATGATCCTCCAGCGCGGGGATCTCATGCTGGAGTTCTTC
GCCCACCCCAACTTGTTTATTGCAGCTTATAATGGTTACAAATAAAGCAATAGCATCACAAATTTCACAA
ATAAAGCATTTTTTTCACTGCATTCTAGTTGTGGTTTGTCCAAACTCATCAATGTATCTTATCATGTCTG
TATACCGTCGACCTCTAGCTAGAGCTTGGCGTAATCATGGTCATAGCTGTTTCCTGTGTGAAATTGTTAT
CCGCTCACAATTCCACACAACATACGAGCCGGAAGCATAAAGTGTAAAGCCTGGGGTGCCTAATGAGTGA
GCTAACTCACATTAATTGCGTTGCGCTCACTGCCCGCTTTCCAGTCGGGAAACCTGTCGTGCCAGCTGCA
TTAATGAATCGGCCAACGCGCGGGGAGAGGCGGTTTGCGTATTGGGCGCTCTTCCGCTTCCTCGCTCACT
GACTCGCTGCGCTCGGTCGTTCGGCTGCGGCGAGCGGTATCAGCTCACTCAAAGGCGGTAATACGGTTAT
CCACAGAATCAGGGGATAACGCAGGAAAGAACATGTGAGCAAAAGGCCAGCAAAAGGCCAGGAACCGTAA
AAAGGCCGCGTTGCTGGCGTTTTTCCATAGGCTCCGCCCCCCTGACGAGCATCACAAAAATCGACGCTCA
AGTCAGAGGTGGCGAAACCCGACAGGACTATAAAGATACCAGGCGTTTCCCCCTGGAAGCTCCCTCGTGC
GCTCTCCTGTTCCGACCCTGCCGCTTACCGGATACCTGTCCGCCTTTCTCCCTTCGGGAAGCGTGGCGCT
TTCTCATAGCTCACGCTGTAGGTATCTCAGTTCGGTGTAGGTCGTTCGCTCCAAGCTGGGCTGTGTGCAC
GAACCCCCCGTTCAGCCCGACCGCTGCGCCTTATCCGGTAACTATCGTCTTGAGTCCAACCCGGTAAGAC
ACGACTTATCGCCACTGGCAGCAGCCACTGGTAACAGGATTAGCAGAGCGAGGTATGTAGGCGGTGCTAC
AGAGTTCTTGAAGTGGTGGCCTAACTACGGCTACACTAGAAGAACAGTATTTGGTATCTGCGCTCTGCTG
AAGCCAGTTACCTTCGGAAAAAGAGTTGGTAGCTCTTGATCCGGCAAACAAACCACCGCTGGTAGCGGTG
GTTTTTTTGTTTGCAAGCAGCAGATTACGCGCAGAAAAAAAGGATCTCAAGAAGATCCTTTGATCTTTTC
TACGGGGTCTGACGCTCAGTGGAACGAAAACTCACGTTAAGGGATTTTGGTCATGAGATTATCAAAAAGG
ATCTTCACCTAGATCCTTTTAAATTAAAAATGAAGTTTTAAATCAATCTAAAGTATATATGAGTAAACTT
GGTCTGACAGTTACCAATGCTTAATCAGTGAGGCACCTATCTCAGCGATCTGTCTATTTCGTTCATCCAT
AGTTGCCTGACTCCCCGTCGTGTAGATAACTACGATACGGGAGGGCTTACCATCTGGCCCCAGTGCTGCA
ATGATACCGCGAGACCCACGCTCACCGGCTCCAGATTTATCAGCAATAAACCAGCCAGCCGGAAGGGCCG
AGCGCAGAAGTGGTCCTGCAACTTTATCCGCCTCCATCCAGTCTATTAATTGTTGCCGGGAAGCTAGAGT
AAGTAGTTCGCCAGTTAATAGTTTGCGCAACGTTGTTGCCATTGCTACAGGCATCGTGGTGTCACGCTCG
TCGTTTGGTATGGCTTCATTCAGCTCCGGTTCCCAACGATCAAGGCGAGTTACATGATCCCCCATGTTGT
GCAAAAAAGCGGTTAGCTCCTTCGGTCCTCCGATCGTTGTCAGAAGTAAGTTGGCCGCAGTGTTATCACT
CATGGTTATGGCAGCACTGCATAATTCTCTTACTGTCATGCCATCCGTAAGATGCTTTTCTGTGACTGGT
GAGTACTCAACCAAGTCATTCTGAGAATAGTGTATGCGGCGACCGAGTTGCTCTTGCCCGGCGTCAATAC
GGGATAATACCGCGCCACATAGCAGAACTTTAAAAGTGCTCATCATTGGAAAACGTTCTTCGGGGCGAAA
ACTCTCAAGGATCTTACCGCTGTTGAGATCCAGTTCGATGTAACCCACTCGTGCACCCAACTGATCTTCA
GCATCTTTTACTTTCACCAGCGTTTCTGGGTGAGCAAAAACAGGAAGGCAAAATGCCGCAAAAAAGGGAA
TAAGGGCGACACGGAAATGTTGAATACTCATACTCTTCCTTTTTCAATATTATTGAAGCATTTATCAGGG
TTATTGTCTCATGAGCGGATACATATTTGAATGTATTTAGAAAAATAAACAAATAGGGGTTCCGCGCACA
TTTCCCCGAAAAGTGCCACCTGACGTC
Features (pLannotate 1.2.2; 22 found; start..end, strand, type, name):
     28..80      -  misc_feature   bom (fragment): basis of mobility region from pBR322
    235..614     +  enhancer       CMV enhancer: human cytomegalovirus immediate early enhancer
    615..818     +  promoter       CMV promoter: human cytomegalovirus (CMV) immediate early promoter
    820..839     +  promoter       PLtetO-1 promoter (fragment): modified phage lambda PL promoter with tet operator sites (Lutz and Bujard, 1997)
    841..860     +  promoter       PLtetO-1 promoter (fragment): modified phage lambda PL promoter with tet operator sites (Lutz and Bujard, 1997)
    868..901     +  promoter       TRE3GV promoter (fragment): 3rd-generation Tet-responsive promoter that can be activated by binding of Tet-On® 3G, optimized for retroviral and lentiviral vectors
   1001..2287    +  CDS            ORF66: UL49_HHV8P - Protein inferred from homology: Swiss-Prot protein existence level 3. From Human herpesvirus 8 type P (isolate GK18) (HHV-8) (Kaposi's sarcoma-associated herpesvirus).
   2421..2645    +  polyA_signal   bGH poly(A) signal: bovine growth hormone polyadenylation signal
   2649..2670    +  promoter       SV40 promoter (fragment): SV40 enhancer and early promoter
   2691..3119    +  rep_origin     f1 ori (sequence partly withheld): f1 bacteriophage origin of replication; arrow indicates direction of (+) strand synthesis
   3133..3462    +  promoter       SV40 promoter: SV40 enhancer and early promoter
   3510..3557    +  promoter       EM7 promoter: synthetic bacterial promoter&nbsp
   3576..3950    +  CDS            BleoR: antibiotic-binding protein; Sh ble from Streptoalloteichus hindustanus; confers resistance to bleomycin, phleomycin, and Zeocin™
   3960..4085    +  CDS            ble (fragment): BLE_KLEPN - Experimental evidence at protein level: Swiss-Prot protein existence level 1. Binding protein with a strong affinity to the bleomycin family of antibiotics. Binds to CL990; an antimitotic-antibiotic compound. From Klebsiella pneumoniae.
   4080..4201    +  polyA_signal   SV40 poly(A) signal: SV40 polyadenylation signal
   4274..4290    -  protein_bind   lac operator: The lac repressor binds to the lac operator to inhibit transcription in E. coli. This inhibition can be relieved by adding lactose or isopropyl-β-D-thiogalactopyranoside (IPTG). lac repressor encoded by lacI
   4298..4328    -  promoter       lac promoter: promoter for the E. coli lac operon
   4343..4364    -  protein_bind   CAP binding site: CAP binding activates transcription in the presence of cAMP. E. coli catabolite activator protein
   4377..4469    -  CDS            lacI (fragment): lac repressor; lacI; The lac repressor binds to the lac operator to inhibit transcription in E. coli. This inhibition can be relieved by adding lactose or isopropyl-β-D-thiogalactopyranoside (IPTG).
   4652..5240    -  rep_origin     ori: high-copy-number ColE1/pMB1/pBR322/pUC origin of replication
   5411..6271    -  CDS            AmpR: β-lactamase; bla; confers resistance to ampicillin, carbenicillin, and related antibiotics
   6272..6376    -  promoter       AmpR promoter: bla
