[The description below was written by a language model from this plasmid's Addgene catalogue record and pLannotate feature annotations shown in this document.]
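Description:
pcDNA4/TO-ORF66-2xStrep is a mammalian expression plasmid of about 6.4 kb built on the commercial pcDNA4/TO backbone. It carries the full-length ORF66 coding sequence (amino acids 1–429, 1,287 bp) of Kaposi's sarcoma-associated herpesvirus (HHV-8). In E. coli it replicates from a high-copy ColE1/pUC-type origin and is selected with ampicillin through the β-lactamase gene and its native promoter. An f1 origin is also present. For selection in mammalian cells, the backbone provides a BleoR (Sh ble) cassette conferring Zeocin/bleomycin-family resistance. This cassette is driven by the SV40 early promoter, with an EM7 bacterial promoter upstream, and ends in an SV40 polyadenylation signal.

ORF66 is transcribed from the human CMV immediate-early enhancer and promoter and terminated by the bovine growth hormone polyadenylation signal. Immediately downstream of the CMV promoter, the annotation picks up two short tet-operator-containing fragments. These correspond to the TetO2 arrangement characteristic of pcDNA4/TO. In cells expressing the Tet repressor, transcription is held off until tetracycline or doxycycline is added, while in cells lacking the repressor the promoter is constitutive. The catalogue entry states that a C-terminal 2xStrep tag is supplied by the backbone. It is not annotated as a separate feature, but it would lie in the interval between the end of the ORF66 CDS and the bGH signal. The tag allows Strep-Tactin affinity purification and detection of the protein. The associated study examined conserved CxnC motifs in ORF66, their role in viral late gene expression, and the interaction of ORF66 with ORF34. This full-length construct therefore fits use in expression and co-purification experiments of that kind.
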