Addgene plasmid #130953: pcDNA4/TO-ORF66-2xStrep
Purpose: Expresses KSHV ORF66 a.a. 1-429 (full length) with a C-terminal 2xStrep tag in mammalian cells
Depositing lab: Britt Glaunsinger. Depositing organization: University of California, Berkeley. Publication: Conserved CxnC motifs in Kaposi's sarcoma-associated herpesvirus ORF66 are required for viral late gene expression and are essential for its interaction with ORF34. Didychuk AL, Castaneda AF, Kushnir LO, Huang CJ, Glaunsinger BA. J Virol. 2019 Oct 2. pii: JVI.01299-19. doi: 10.1128/JVI.01299-19. PubMed 31578296.
Backbone
  Vector backbone: pcDNA4/TO
  Backbone manufacturer: Thermo Fisher Scientific
  Backbone size w/o insert (bp): 5117
  Total vector size (bp): 6404
  Vector type: Mammalian Expression
Growth in bacteria
  Bacterial resistance: Ampicillin, 100 μg/mL
  Growth temperature: 37°C
  Growth strain: DH5alpha
  Copy number: High Copy
Gene/Insert
  Gene/Insert name: ORF66
  Species: Kaposi's Sarcoma Associated Herpesvirus (HHV-8)
  Insert size (bp): 1287
  Mutation: ORF66 a.a. 1-429 (full-length)
  Entrez Gene: ORF66 (a.k.a. HHV8GK18_gp75)
  Promoter: CMV
  Tag / fusion protein: 2xStrep (C terminal on backbone)
  Cloning method: Ligation Independent Cloning
  Sequencing primers: 5′ CGCAAATGGGCGGTAGGCGTG; 3′ TAGAAGGCACAGTCGAGG
Terms and licenses: Academic/Nonprofit Terms; Industry Terms: Not Available to Industry
How to cite: pcDNA4/TO-ORF66-2xStrep was a gift from Britt Glaunsinger (Addgene plasmid # 130953 ; http://n2t.net/addgene:130953 ; RRID:Addgene_130953)
